>Addgene plasmid #114705 | pTK641 | addgene full sequence | sequence record 225189 | Addgene NGS Result
CTAAATTGTAAGCGTTAATATTTTGTTAAAATTCGCGTTAAATTTTTGTTAAATCAGCTCATTTTTTAAC
CAATAGGCCGAAATCGGCAAAATCCCTTATAAATCAAAAGAATAGACCGAGATAGGGT
[37 nt withheld, positions 129-165]
AAAGAACGTGGACTCCAACGTCAAAGG
[49 nt withheld, positions 193-241]
T
[91 nt withheld, positions 243-333]
G
[124 nt withheld, positions 335-458]
CCCATTCGCCATTCAGGCTGCGCAACTGTTGGGAAGGGCGATCGGTGCGGGCCTCTTCGCTATTACGCCA
GCTGGCGAAAGGGGGATGTGCTGCAAGGCGATTAAGTTGGGTAACGCCAGGGTTTTCCCAGTCACGACGT
TGTAAAACGACGGCCAGTGAGCGCGCGTAATACGACTCACTATAGGGCGAATTGGAGCTCGGAACTCTGG
TGGGAGGGGAGGGTCAGTGAAATTGGCTCTGGCGCGGGCGTCCTCCCACCCTCCCCTTCCTTCGGGGGAG
TCGGTTTACCCGCCGCCTGCTTGTCTTCGACACCTGATTGGCTGTCGAAGCTGTGGGACCGGGCCCTTGC
TACTGGCTCGAGTCTCACATGAGCGAAACCACTGCGCGGGGCGCGGGGGTGGCGGGGAGGCGGGCGTTGG
TACGGTCCTCCCCGAGGCCGAGCGCCGCAGTGTCTGGCCCCGCGCCCCTGCGCAACGTGGCAGGAAGCGC
GCGCTGGAGGCGGGGGCGGGCTGCCGGCCGAGACTTCTGGATGGCGGCGGCCGCGGCTCCGCCCCGGGTT
CCCACCGCCTGAAGGGCGAGACAAGCCCGACCTGCTACAGGCACTCGTGGGGGTGGGGGAGGAGCGGGGG
TCGGTCCGGCTGGTTTGTGGGTGGGAGGCGCTTGTTCTCCAAAAACCGGCGCGAAGCTGAGTCAGTGAGC
GAGGAAGCTCGGGGCAGTGAAAAAAATGCTTTATTTGTGAAATTTGTGATGCTATTGCTTTATTTGTAAC
CATTATAAGCTGCAATAAACAAGTTAACAACAACAATTGCATTCATTTTATGTTTCAGGTTCAGGGGGAG
GTGTGGGAGGTTTTTTAAAGCAAGTAAAACCTCTACAAATGTGGTATGGCTGATTATGATCCTCTGGAGA
TTTACCCGGGGAGCATGTCAAGGTCAAAATCGTCAAGAGCGTCAGCAGGCAGCATATCAAGGTCAAAGTC
GTCAAGGGCATCGGCTGGGAGCATGTCTAAGTCAAAATCGTCAAGGGCGTCGGTCGGCCCGCCGCTTTCG
CACTTTAGCTGTTTCTCCAGGCCACATATGATTAGTTCCAGGCCGAAAAGGAAGGCAGGTTCGGCTCCCT
GCCGGTCGAACAGCTCAATTGCTTGTTTCAGAAGTGGGGGCATAGAATCGGTGGTAGGTGTCTCTCTTTC
CTCTTTTGCTACTTGATGCTCCTGTTCCTCCAATACGCAGCCCAGTGTAAAGTGGCCCACGGCGGACAGA
GCGTACAGTGCGTTCTCCAGGGAGAAGCCTTGCTGACACAGGAACGCGAGCTGATTTTCCAGGGTTTCGT
ACTGTTTCTCTGTTGGGCGGGTGCCGAGATGCACTTTAGCCCCGTCGCGATGTGAGAGGAGAGCACAGCG
GTATGACTTGGCGTTGTTCCGCAGAAAGTCTTGCCATGACTCGCCTTCCAGGGGGCAGGAGTGGGTATGA
TGCCTGTCCAGCATCTCGATTGGCAGGGCATCGAGCAGGGCCCGCTTGTTCTTCACGTGCCAGTACAGGG
TAGGCTGCTCAACTCCCAGCTTTTGAGCGAGTTTCCTTGTCGTCAGGCCTTCGATACCGACTCCATTGAG
TAATTCCAGAGCAGAGTTTATGACTTTGCTCTTGTCCAGTCTAGACATGGTAATTCGATGATCCCCCTGG
GGAGAGAGGTCGGTGATTCGGTCAACGAGGGAGCCGACTGCCGACGTGCGCTCCGGAGGCTTGCAGAATG
CGGAACACCGCGCGGGCAGGAACAGGGCCCACACTACCGCCCCACACCCCGCCTCCCGCACCGCCCCTTC
CCGGCCGCTGCTCTCGGCGCGCCCTGCTGAGCAGCCGCTATTGGCCACAGCCCATCGCGGTCGGCGCGCT
GCCATTGCTCCCTGGCGCTGTCCGTCTGCGAGGGTACTAGTGAGACGTGCGGCTTCCGTTTGTCACGTCC
GGCACGCCGCGAACCGCAAGGAACCTTCCCGACTTAGGGGCGGAGCAGGAAGCGTCGCCGGGGGGCCCAC
AAGGGTAGCGGCGAAGATCCGGGTGACGCTGCGAACGGACGTGAAGAATGTGCGAGACCCAGGGTCGGCG
CCGCTGCGTTTCCCGGAACCACGCCCAGAGCAGCCGCGTCCCTGCGCAAACCCAGGGCTGCCTTGGAAAA
GGCGCAACCCCAACCCCGTGGAATTATCACCTCGAGAATAAAATATCTTTATTTTCATTACATCTGTGTG
TTGGTTTTTTGTGTGAATCGATAGTACTAACATACGCTCTCCATCAAAACAAAACGAAACAAAACAAACT
AGCAAAATAGGCTGTCCCCAGTGCAAGTGCAGGTGCCAGAACATTTCTCTCTCGAGTTTACTCCCTATCA
GTGATAGAGAACGTATGAAGAGTTTACTCCCTATCAGTGATAGAGAACGTATGCAGACTTTACTCCCTAT
CAGTGATAGAGAACGTATAAGGAGTTTACTCCCTATCAGTGATAGAGAACGTATGACCAGTTTACTCCCT
ATCAGTGATAGAGAACGTATCTACAGTTTACTCCCTATCAGTGATAGAGAACGTATATCCAGTTTACTCC
CTATCAGTGATAGAGAACGTATAAGCTTTGCTTATGTAAACCAGGGCGCCTATAAAAGAGTGCTGATTTT
TTGAGTAAACTTCAATTCCACAACACTTTTGTCTTATACCAACTTTCCGTACCACTTCCTACCCTCGTAA
AGAATTCGCGGCCGCACGCGTGCCACCATGACACTCCACGCCACCCGGGGGGCTGCACTCCTCTCTTGGG
TGAACAGTCTACACGTGGCTGACCCTGTGGAGGCTGTGCTGCAGCTCCAGGACTGCAGCATCTTCATCAA
GATCATTGACAGAATCCATGGCACTGAAGAGGGACAGCAAATCTTGAAGCAGCCGGTGTCAGAGAGACTG
GACTTTGTGTGCAGTTTTCTGCAGAAAAATCGAAAACATCCCTCTTCCCCAGAATGCCTGGTATCTGCAC
AGAAGGTGCTAGAGGGATCAGAGCTGGAACTGGCGAAGATGACCATGCTGCTCTTATACCACTCTACCAT
GAGCTCCAAAAGTCCCAGGGACTGGGAACAGTTTGAATATAAAATTCAGGCTGAGTTGGCTGTCATTCTT
AAATTTGTGCTGGACCATGAGGACGGGCTAAACCTTAATGAGGACCTAGAGAACTTCCTACAGAAAGCTC
CTGTGCCTTCTACCTGTTCTAGCACATTCCCTGAAGAGCTCTCCCCACCTAGCCACCAGGCCAAGAGGGA
GATTCGCTTCCTAGAGCTACAGAAGGTTGCCTCCTCTTCCAGTGGGAACAACTTTCTCTCAGGTTCTCCA
GCTTCTCCCATGGGTGATATCCTGCAGACCCCACAGTTCCAGATGAGACGGCTGAAGAAGCAGCTTGCTG
ATGAGAGAAGTAATAGGGATGAGCTGGAGCTGGAGCTAGCTGAGAACCGCAAGCTCCTCACCGAGAAGGA
TGCACAGATAGCCATGATGCAGCAGCGCATTGACCGCCTAGCCCTGCTGAATGAGAAGCAGGCGGCCAGC
CCACTGGAGCCCAAGGAGCTTGAGGAGCTGCGTGACAAGAATGAGAGCCTTACCATGCGGCTGCATGAAA
CCCTGAAGCAGTGCCAGGACCTGAAGACAGAGAAGAGCCAGATGGATCGCAAAATCAACCAGCTTTCGGA
GGAGAATGGAGACCTTTCCTTTAAGCTGCGGGAGTTTGCCAGTCATCTGCAGCAGCTACAGGATGCCCTC
AATGAGCTGACGGAGGAGCACAGCAAGGCCACTCAGGAGTGGCTAGAGAAGCAGGCCCAGCTGGAGAAGG
AGCTCAGCGCAGCCCTGCAGGACAAGAAATGCCTTGAAGAGAAGAACGAAATCCTTCAGGGAAAACTTTC
ACAGCTGGAAGAACACTTGTCCCAGCTGCAGGATAACCCACCCCAGGAGAAGGGCGAGGTGCTGGGTGAT
GTCTTGGGAGGTGGATCTACGCGTGGAGGTGGATCTGCCACCATGGTGTCTAAGGGCGAAGAGCTGATTA
AGGAGAACATGCACATGAAGCTGTACATGGAGGGCACCGTGAACAACCACCACTTCAAGTGCACATCCGA
GGGCGAAGGCAAGCCCTACGAGGGCACCCAGACCATGAGAATCAAGGTGGTCGAGGGCGGCCCTCTCCCC
TTCGCCTTCGACATCCTGGCTACCAGCTTCATGTACGGCAGCAGAACCTTCATCAACCACACCCAGGGCA
TCCCCGACTTCTTTAAGCAGTCCTTCCCTGAGGGCTTCACATGGGAGAGAGTCACCACATACGAAGACGG
GGGCGTGCTGACCGCTACCCAGGACACCAGCCTCCAGGACGGCTGCCTCATCTACAACGTCAAGATCAGA
GGGGTGAACTTCCCATCCAACGGCCCTGTGATGCAGAAGAAAACACTCGGCTGGGAGGCCAACACCGAGA
TGCTGTACCCCGCTGACGGCGGCCTGGAAGGCAGAACCGACATGGCCCTGAAGCTCGTGGGCGGGGGCCA
CCTGATCTGCAACTTCAAGACCACATACAGATCCAAGAAACCCGCTAAGAACCTCAAGATGCCCGGCGTC
TACTATGTGGACCACAGACTGGAAAGAATCAAGGAGGCCGACAAAGAGACCTACGTCGAGCAGCACGAGG
TGGCTGTGGCCAGATACTGCGACCTCCCTAGCAAACTGGGGCACAAACTTAATGGCATGGACGAGCTGTA
CAAGTCCGGACTCAGATCTCGAGCTCAAGCTTCGAACGAATTCGGCATTGATCTGAGCGGCCTGACCCTG
CAGGAATTCAGCTCCCCGAAACGCCCTAAGCTGCTGCGTGAATATTACGATTGGCTGGTTGATAACAGCT
TTACCCCATATCTGGTGGTGGATGCCACATACCTGGGCGTGAACGTGCCCGTGGAGTATGTGAAAGACGG
TCAGATCGTGCTGAATCTGTCTGCAAGTGCGACCGGCAACCTGCAACTGACAAATGATTTTATCCAGTTC
AACGCCCGCTTTAAGGGCGTGTCTCGTGAACTGTATATCCCGATGGGTGCCGCTCTGGCCATTTACGCTC
GCGAGAACGGCGATGGTGTGATGTTCGAACCAGAAGAAATCTATGACGAGCTGAATATTGGTTAAACCGG
TGGATCCAGATCTCTGCAGCATATGTCTAGAGGATCATAATCAGCCATACCACATTTGTAGAGGTTTTAC
TTGCTTTAAAAAACCTCCCACACCTCCCCCTGAACCTGAAACATAAAATGAATGCAATTGTTGTTGTTAA
CTTGTTTATTGCAGCTTATAATGGTTACAAATAAAGCAATAGCATCACAAATTTCACAAATAAAGCATTT
TTTTCACTGCCGACGTCAGGTGGCACTTTTCGGGGTTGGGGTTGCGCCTTTTCCAAGGCAGCCCTGGGTT
TGCGCAGGGACGCGGCTGCTCTGGGCGTGGTTCCGGGAAACGCAGCGGCGCCGACCCTGGGTCTCGCACA
TTCTTCACGTCCGTTCGCAGCGTCACCCGGATCTTCGCCGCTACCCTTGTGGGCCCCCCGGCGACGCTTC
CTGCTCCGCCCCTAAGTCGGGAAGGTTCCTTGCGGTTCGCGGCGTGCCGGACGTGACAAACGGAAGCCGC
ACGTCTCACTAGTACCCTCGCAGACGGACAGCGCCAGGGAGCAATGGCAGCGCGCCGACCGCGATGGGCT
GTGGCCAATAGCGGCTGCTCAGCAGGGCGCGCCGAGAGCAGCGGCCGGGAAGGGGCGGTGCGGGAGGCGG
GGTGTGGGGCGGTAGTGTGGGCCCTGTTCCTGCCCGCGCGGTGTTCCGCATTCTGCAAGCCTCCGGAGCG
CACGTCGGCAGTCGGCTCCCTCGTTGACCGAATCACCGACCTCTCTCCCCAGGGGGATCCACCGGAGCTT
ACCATGGATAGATCCGGAAAGCCTGAACTCACCGCGACGTCTGTCGAGAAGTTTCTGATCGAAAAGTTCG
ACAGCGTCTCCGACCTGATGCAGCTCTCGGAGGGCGAAGAATCTCGTGCTTTCAGCTTCGATGTAGGAGG
GCGTGGATATGTCCTGCGGGTAAATAGCTGCGCCGATGGTTTCTACAAAGATCGTTATGTTTATCGGCAC
TTTGCATCGGCCGCGCTCCCGATTCCGGAAGTGCTTGACATTGGGGAATTCAGCGAGAGCCTGACCTATT
GCATCTCCCGCCGTGCACAGGGTGTCACGTTGCAAGACCTGCCTGAAACCGAACTGCCCGCTGTTCTGCA
GCCGGTCGCGGAGGCCATGGATGCGATCGCTGCGGCCGATCTTAGCCAGACGAGCGGGTTCGGCCCATTC
GGACCGCAAGGAATCGGTCAATACACTACATGGCGTGATTTCATATGCGCGATTGCTGATCCCCATGTGT
ATCACTGGCAAACTGTGATGGACGACACCGTCAGTGCGTCCGTCGCGCAGGCTCTCGATGAGCTGATGCT
TTGGGCCGAGGACTGCCCCGAAGTCCGGCACCTCGTGCACGCGGATTTCGGCTCCAACAATGTCCTGACG
GACAATGGCCGCATAACAGCGGTCATTGACTGGAGCGAGGCGATGTTCGGGGATTCCCAATACGAGGTCG
CCAACATCTTCTTCTGGAGGCCGTGGTTGGCTTGTATGGAGCAGCAGACGCGCTACTTCGAGCGGAGGCA
TCCGGAGCTTGCAGGATCGCCGCGGCTCCGGGCGTATATGCTCCGCATTGGTCTTGACCAACTCTATCAG
AGCTTGGTTGACGGCAATTTCGATGATGCAGCTTGGGCGCAGGGTCGATGCGACGCAATCGTCCGATCCG
GAGCCGGGACTGTCGGGCGTACACAAATCGCCCGCAGAAGCGCGGCCGTCTGGACCGATGGCTGTGTAGA
AGTACTCGCCGATAGTGGAAACCGACGCCCCAGCACTCGTCCGAGGGCAAAGGAATAGAGTAGATGCCGA
CCGAACAAGAGCTGATTTCGAGAACGCCTCAGCCAGCAACTCGCGCGAGCCTAGCAAGGCAAATGCGAGA
GAACGGCCTTACGCTTGGTGGCACAGTTCTCGTCCACAGTTCGCTAAGCTCGCTCGGCTGGGTCGCGGGA
GGGCCGGTCGCAGTGATTCAGGCCCTTCTGGATTGTGTTGGTCCCCAGGGCACGATTGTCATGCCCACGC
ACTCGGGTGATCTGACTGATCCCGCAGATTGGAGATCGCCGCCCGTGCCTGCCGATTGGGTGCAGATCTC
TAGAGCTCGCTGATCAGCCTCGACTGTGCCTTCTAGTTGCCAGCCATCTGTTGTTTGCCCCTCCCCCGTG
CCTTCCTTGACCCTGGAAGGTGCCACTCCCACTGTCCTTTCCTAATAAAATGAGGAAATTGCATCGCATT
GTCTGAGTAGGTGTCATTCTATTCTGGGGGGTGGGGTGGGGCAGGACAGCAAGGGGGAGGATTGGGAAGA
CAATAGCAGGCATGCTGGGGATGCGGTGGGCTCTATGGCTTCTGAGGCGGAAAGAACCAGCTGGGGCTCG
ATGAGGGAGCTGCGGTGGAGGAGGTGGAGAGAAGGCCGCACCCTTCTGGGCAGGGGGAGGGGAGTGCCGC
AATACCTTTATGGGAGTTCTCTGCTGCCTCCCGTCTTGTAAGGACCGCCCTGGGCCTGGAAGAAGCCCTC
CCTCCTTTCCTCCTCGCGTGATCTCGTCATCGCCTCCATGTCGAGTCGCTTCTCGATTATGGGCGGGATT
CTTTTGCCTAGGCTTAAGGGGCTAACTTGGTCCCTGGGCGTTGCCCTGCAGGGGAGTGAGCAGCTGTAAG
ATTTGAGGGGCGACTCCGATTAGTTTATCTTCCCACGGACTAGAGTTGGTGTCGAGGTTATTGTAATAAG
GGTGGGGTAGGGAAATGGAGCTTAGTCATTCACCTGGGGCTGATTTTATGCAACGAGACTGCGGATTATC
ACTAATCATTTTTGGAGCATTTTTCTAGAGACAGACATAAAGCATGATCACCTGAGTTTTATACCATTTG
AGACCCTTGCTGCACCACCAAAGTGTAGCATCAGGTTAAATCTTAATAGAAAAATTTTAGCTTTTGCTTG
AGAAACCAGTGCTTCCCTCCCTCACCCTCTCTCCCCAGGCTCTCTACCCCTTTGCATCCCTACCAGGCAT
CTTAGCAACTCTCACTCATACTTGATCCCATTTTCCATTTGTTGTACTTGCTCCTCCAGTATTCAGACAT
AGCACTAGCTTTCTCCCTCTCTTGATCTTGGGTAGCCTGGTGTCTCGCGAAACCAGACAGATTGGTTCCA
CCACAAATTAAGGCTTGAGCTGGGGCTTGACTCTTACCCAGCAGTGCTTTTATTCCTCCCTAGTTCACGT
TCTTAAATGTTTATCTTGATTTTCATTTTATCCTTTTTCCTTAGCTGGGATTCTGTCCCTGACCGTCTTC
ACAGTCCAGGTGATCTTGACTACTGCTTTACAGAGAATTGGATCTGAGGTTAGGCAACATCTCCCTTTTT
CTTCCTCTAAATACCTCTCATTTCTGTTCTTACCAGTTAGTAACTGATCTCAGATGCCTGTGTGATAGCT
GGTACCCAGCTTTTGTTCCCTTTAGTGAGGGTTAATTGCGCGCTTGGCGTAATCATGGTCATAGCTGTTT
CCTGTGTGAAATTGTTATCCGCTCACAATTCCACACAACATACGAGCCGGGAGCATAAAGTGTAAAGCCT
GGGGTGCCTAATGAGTGAGCTAACTCACATTAATTGCGTTGCGCTCACTGCCCGCTTTCCAGTCGGGAAA
CCTGTCGTGCCAGCTGCATTAATGAATCGGCCAACGCGCGGGGAGAGGCGGTTTGCGTATTGGGCGCTCT
TCCGCTTCCTCGCTCACTGACTCGCTGCGCTCGGTCGTTCGGCTGCGGCGAGCGGTATCAGCTCACTCAA
AGGCGGTAATACGGTTATCCACAGAATCAGGGGATAACGCAGGAAAGAACATGTGAGCAAAAGGCCAGCA
AAAGGCCAGGAACCGTAAAAAGGCCGCGTTGCTGGCGTTTTTCCATAGGCTCCGCCCCCCTGACGAGCAT
CACAAAAATCGACGCTCAAGTCAGAGGTGGCGAAACCCGACAGGACTATAAAGATACCAGGCGTTTCCCC
CTGGAAGCTCCCTCGTGCGCTCTCCTGTTCCGACCCTGCCGCTTACCGGATACCTGTCCGCCTTTCTCCC
TTCGGGAAGCGTGGCGCTTTCTCATAGCTCACGCTGTAGGTATCTCAGTTCGGTGTAGGTCGTTCGCTCC
AAGCTGGGCTGTGTGCACGAACCCCCCGTTCAGCCCGACCGCTGCGCCTTATCCGGTAACTATCGTCTTG
AGTCCAACCCGGTAAGACACGACTTATCGCCACTGGCAGCAGCCACTGGTAACAGGATTAGCAGAGCGAG
GTATGTAGGCGGTGCTACAGAGTTCTTGAAGTGGTGGCCTAACTACGGCTACACTAGAAGAACAGTATTT
GGTATCTGCGCTCTGCTGAAGCCAGTTACCTTCGGAAAAAGAGTTGGTAGCTCTTGATCCGGCAAACAAA
CCACCGCTGGTAGCGGTGGTTTTTTTGTTTGCAAGCAGCAGATTACGCGCAGAAAAAAAGGATCTCAAGA
AGATCCTTTGATCTTTTCTACGGGGTCTGACGCTCAGTGGAACGAAAACTCACGTTAAGGGATTTTGGTC
ATGAGATTATCAAAAAGGATCTTCACCTAGATCCTTTTAAATTAAAAATGAAGTTTTAAATCAATCTAAA
GTATATATGAGTAAACTTGGTCTGACAGTTACCAATGCTTAATCAGTGAGGCACCTATCTCAGCGATCTG
TCTATTTCGTTCATCCATAGTTGCCTGACTCCCCGTCGTGTAGATAACTACGATACGGGAGGGCTTACCA
TCTGGCCCCAGTGCTGCAATGATACCGCGAGACCCACGCTCACCGGCTCCAGATTTATCAGCAATAAACC
AGCCAGCCGGAAGGGCCGAGCGCAGAAGTGGTCCTGCAACTTTATCCGCCTCCATCCAGTCTATTAATTG
TTGCCGGGAAGCTAGAGTAAGTAGTTCGCCAGTTAATAGTTTGCGCAACGTTGTTGCCATTGCTACAGGC
ATCGTGGTGTCACGCTCGTCGTTTGGTATGGCTTCATTCAGCTCCGGTTCCCAACGATCAAGGCGAGTTA
CATGATCCCCCATGTTGTGCAAAAAAGCGGTTAGCTCCTTCGGTCCTCCGATCGTTGTCAGAAGTAAGTT
GGCCGCAGTGTTATCACTCATGGTTATGGCAGCACTGCATAATTCTCTTACTGTCATGCCATCCGTAAGA
TGCTTTTCTGTGACTGGTGAGTACTCAACCAAGTCATTCTGAGAATAGTGTATGCGGCGACCGAGTTGCT
CTTGCCCGGCGTCAATACGGGATAATACCGCGCCACATAGCAGAACTTTAAAAGTGCTCATCATTGGAAA
ACGTTCTTCGGGGCGAAAACTCTCAAGGATCTTACCGCTGTTGAGATCCAGTTCGATGTAACCCACTCGT
GCACCCAACTGATCTTCAGCATCTTTTACTTTCACCAGCGTTTCTGGGTGAGCAAAAACAGGAAGGCAAA
ATGCCGCAAAAAAGGGAATAAGGGCGACACGGAAATGTTGAATACTCATACTCTTCCTTTTTCAATATTA
TTGAAGCATTTATCAGGGTTATTGTCTCATGAGCGGATACATATTTGAATGTATTTAGAAAAATAAACAA
ATAGGGGTTCCGCGCACATTTCCCCGAAAAGTGCCAC
Features (pLannotate 1.2.2; 29 found; start..end, strand, type, name):
     30..458     -  rep_origin     f1 ori (sequence partly withheld): f1 bacteriophage origin of replication; arrow indicates direction of (+) strand synthesis
    463..618     -  CDS            lacZα (fragment): LacZα fragment of β-galactosidase; lacZ fragment
    626..644     +  promoter       T7 promoter: promoter for bacteriophage T7 RNA polymerase
   1172..1253    -  polyA_signal   SV40 poly(A) signal: SV40 polyadenylation signal
   1276..1359    -  CDS            large T antigen (fragment): large T antigen from SV40 (simian virus 40)
   1370..2116    -  CDS            Tet-On® 3G: modified rtTA protein that binds tightly to promoters containing the tet operator in the presence of doxycycline
   2135..2645    -  promoter       hPGK promoter: human phosphoglycerate kinase 1 promoter
   2665..2713    +  polyA_signal   poly(A) signal: synthetic polyadenylation signal
   2727..2818    +  misc_feature   pause site: RNA polymerase II transcriptional pause signal from the human α2 globin gene
   2822..3189    +  promoter       TRE3GS promoter: 3rd-generation Tet-responsive promoter that can be activated by binding of Tet-On® 3G, modified to eliminate binding sites for endogenous mammalian transcription factors
   3216..4454    +  CDS            NUMA1 (fragment): NUMA1_HUMAN - Also known as NMP22 From Homo sapiens (Human).
   4491..5222    +  CDS            TagRFP-T: TagRFP-T is a basic (constitutively fluorescent) red fluorescent protein published in 2008, derived from Entacmaea quadricolor. It has low acid sensitivity.
   5223..5254    +  misc_feature   MCS (fragment): multiple cloning site
   5298..5627    +  CDS            sspB (fragment): SSPB_HAEIN - Experimental evidence at protein level: Swiss-Prot protein existence level 1. Also stimulates degradation of the N-terminus of RseA (residues 1-108, alone or in complex with sigma-E) by ClpX-ClpP in a non-ssrA-mediated fashion. From Haemophilus influenzae (strain ATCC 51907 / DSM 11121 / KW20 / Rd).
   5671..5754    +  CDS            large T antigen (fragment): large T antigen from SV40 (simian virus 40)
   5777..5858    +  polyA_signal   SV40 poly(A) signal: SV40 polyadenylation signal
   5880..6390    +  promoter       hPGK promoter: human phosphoglycerate kinase 1 promoter
   6426..7446    +  CDS            HygR (fragment): aminoglycoside phosphotransferase from E. coli; aph(4)-Ia; confers resistance to hygromycin
   7464..7742    +  CDS            yokD (fragment): YOKD_BACSU - Experimental evidence at protein level: Swiss-Prot protein existence level 1. May contribute to antibiotic resistance. From Bacillus subtilis (strain 168).
   7762..7986    +  polyA_signal   bGH poly(A) signal: bovine growth hormone polyadenylation signal
   7990..8011    +  promoter       SV40 promoter (fragment): SV40 enhancer and early promoter
   9087..9105    -  promoter       T3 promoter: promoter for bacteriophage T3 RNA polymerase
   9148..9170    -  protein_bind   lac operator (fragment): The lac repressor binds to the lac operator to inhibit transcription in E. coli. This inhibition can be relieved by adding lactose or isopropyl-β-D-thiogalactopyranoside (IPTG). lac repressor encoded by lacI
   9174..9204    -  promoter       lac promoter: promoter for the E. coli lac operon
   9219..9240    -  protein_bind   CAP binding site: CAP binding activates transcription in the presence of cAMP. E. coli catabolite activator protein
   9253..9345    -  CDS            lacI (fragment): lac repressor; lacI; The lac repressor binds to the lac operator to inhibit transcription in E. coli. This inhibition can be relieved by adding lactose or isopropyl-β-D-thiogalactopyranoside (IPTG).
   9528..10116   -  rep_origin     ori: high-copy-number ColE1/pMB1/pBR322/pUC origin of replication
  10287..11147   -  CDS            AmpR: β-lactamase; bla; confers resistance to ampicillin, carbenicillin, and related antibiotics
  11148..11252   -  promoter       AmpR promoter: bla
