[The description below was written by a language model from this plasmid's Addgene catalogue record and pLannotate feature annotations shown in this document.]
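Description:
pTK641 is an 11.3 kb mammalian donor plasmid built on the pMK247 backbone and intended, according to the record, to express a NuMA(1-413)-RFP-Nano fusion from the Rosa 26 locus. It is propagated in E. coli through a high-copy ColE1/pUC-type origin with ampicillin resistance. It also retains pBluescript-like cloning-vector remnants, including an f1 origin, lacZα and lac promoter fragments, and flanking T7 and T3 promoters. The stretches between these phage promoters and the mammalian cassettes carry no annotations. They could hold the homology arms for locus targeting, but the feature table does not identify them, and the record does not state how integration is achieved.

The payload is an all-in-one doxycycline-inducible system. On one strand, a human PGK promoter drives the Tet-On 3G transactivator, terminated by an SV40 polyadenylation signal. Facing the other way, a synthetic poly(A) signal and a transcriptional pause site insulate a TRE3GS promoter, which controls the fusion gene. That gene consists of an N-terminal fragment of human NUMA1 (residues 1-413), followed by TagRFP-T and an SspB-derived segment, and it ends at an SV40 poly(A) signal. The SspB-derived segment corresponds to the "Nano" module, the binding partner used in iLID-type light-induced dimerisation systems. A second hPGK promoter expresses a hygromycin resistance gene with a bGH poly(A) signal for selecting stable mammalian clones. A short "yokD" hit just downstream of it is probably an annotation artefact.

The design permits doxycycline-induced expression of a red fluorescent NuMA fragment that could be recruited by light to a chosen cellular site. This fits the associated study of cortical spindle-pulling forces generated by dynein-dynactin-NuMA.
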