Addgene plasmid #114705: pTK641
Purpose: Express NuMA(1-413)-RFP-Nano from Rosa 26 locus
Depositing lab: Tomomi Kiyomitsu. Depositing organization: Nagoya University. Publication: Dynein-Dynactin-NuMA clusters generate cortical spindle-pulling forces as a multi-arm ensemble. Okumura M, Natsume T, Kanemaki MT, Kiyomitsu T. Elife. 2018 May 31;7. pii: 36559. doi: 10.7554/eLife.36559. PubMed 29848445.
Backbone
  Vector backbone: pMK247_addgene#105926
  Selectable markers: Hygromycin
Growth in bacteria
  Bacterial resistance: Ampicillin, 100 μg/mL
  Growth temperature: 37°C
  Growth strain: DH5alpha
  Copy number: Unknown
Gene/Insert
  Gene/Insert name: NuMA(1-413)-RFP-Nano
Terms and licenses: Academic/Nonprofit Terms; Industry Terms: Not Available to Industry
How to cite: pTK641 was a gift from Tomomi Kiyomitsu (Addgene plasmid # 114705 ; http://n2t.net/addgene:114705 ; RRID:Addgene_114705)
